>Addgene plasmid #205165 | pAG1344 EGFP-FIREtag | addgene full sequence | sequence record 406781 | Addgene NGS Result
TAGTTATTAATAGTAATCAATTACGGGGTCATTAGTTCATAGCCCATATATGGAGTTCCGCGTTACATAA
CTTACGGTAAATGGCCCGCCTGGCTGACCGCCCAACGACCCCCGCCCATTGACGTCAATAATGACGTATG
TTCCCATAGTAACGCCAATAGGGACTTTCCATTGACGTCAATGGGTGGAGTATTTACGGTAAACTGCCCA
CTTGGCAGTACATCAAGTGTATCATATGCCAAGTACGCCCCCTATTGACGTCAATGACGGTAAATGGCCC
GCCTGGCATTATGCCCAGTACATGACCTTATGGGACTTTCCTACTTGGCAGTACATCTACGTATTAGTCA
TCGCTATTACCATGGTGATGCGGTTTTGGCAGTACATCAATGGGCGTGGATAGCGGTTTGACTCACGGGG
ATTTCCAAGTCTCCACCCCATTGACGTCAATGGGAGTTTGTTTTGGCACCAAAATCAACGGGACTTTCCA
AAATGTCGTAACAACTCCGCCCCATTGACGCAAATGGGCGGTAGGCGTGTACGGTGGGAGGTCTATATAA
GCAGAGCTGGTTTAGTGAACCGTCAGATCCGCTAGCGCTACCGGACTCAGATCTATGGTGAGCAAGGGCG
AGGAGCTGTTCACCGGGGTGGTGCCCATCCTGGTCGAGCTGGACGGCGACGTAAACGGCCACAAGTTCAG
CGTGTCCGGCGAGGGCGAGGGCGATGCCACCTACGGCAAGCTGACCCTGAAGTTCATCTGCACCACCGGC
AAGCTGCCCGTGCCCTGGCCCACCCTCGTGACCACCCTGACCTACGGCGTGCAGTGCTTCAGCCGCTACC
CCGACCACATGAAGCAGCACGACTTCTTCAAGTCCGCCATGCCCGAAGGCTACGTCCAGGAGCGCACCAT
CTTCTTCAAGGACGACGGCAACTACAAGACCCGCGCCGAGGTGAAGTTCGAGGGCGACACCCTGGTGAAC
CGCATCGAGCTGAAGGGCATCGACTTCAAGGAGGACGGCAACATCCTGGGGCACAAGCTGGAGTACAACT
ACAACAGCCACAACGTCTATATCATGGCCGACAAGCAGAAGAACGGCATCAAGGTGAACTTCAAGATCCG
CCACAACATCGAGGACGGCAGCGTGCAGCTCGCCGACCACTACCAGCAGAACACCCCCATCGGCGACGGC
CCCGTGCTGCTGCCCGACAACCACTACCTGAGCACCCAGTCCGCCCTGAGCAAAGACCCCAACGAGAAGC
GCGATCACATGGTCCTGCTGGAGTTCGTGACCGCCGCCGGGATCACTCTCGGCATGGACGAGCTGTACAA
GTCTAGAGGCGGCGGCTCCGGTGACAGATATTGGGTCTTTGTGAAACGGGTGTAATGAGCGGCCGCGACT
CTAGATCATAATCAGCCATACCACATTTGTAGAGGTTTTACTTGCTTTAAAAAACCTCCCACACCTCCCC
CTGAACCTGAAACATAAAATGAATGCAATTGTTGTTGTTAACTTGTTTATTGCAGCTTATAATGGTTACA
AATAAAGCAATAGCATCACAAATTTCACAAATAAAGCATTTTTTTCACTGCATTCTAGTTGTGGTTTGTC
CAAACTCATCAATGTATCTTAAGGCGTAAATTGTAAGCGTTAATATTTTGTTAAAATTCGCGTTAAATTT
TTGTTAAATCAGCTCATTTTTTAACCAATAGGCCGAAATCGGCAAAATCCCTTATAAATCAAAAGAATAG
ACCGAGATAGGGT
[37 nt withheld, positions 1764-1800]
AAAGAACGTGGACTCCAACGTCAAAGG
[49 nt withheld, positions 1828-1876]
T
[91 nt withheld, positions 1878-1968]
G
[124 nt withheld, positions 1970-2093]
CAGGTGGCACTTTTCGGGGAAATGTGCGCGGAACCCCTATTTGTTTATTTTTCTAAATACATTCAAATAT
GTATCCGCTCATGAGACAATAACCCTGATAAATGCTTCAATAATATTGAAAAAGGAAGAGTCCTGAGGCG
GAAAGAACCAGCTGTGGAATGTGTGTCAGTTAGGGTGTGGAAAGTCCCCAGGCTCCCCAGCAGGCAGAAG
TATGCAAAGCATGCATCTCAATTAGTCAGCAACCAGGTGTGGAAAGTCCCCAGGCTCCCCAGCAGGCAGA
AGTATGCAAAGCATGCATCTCAATTAGTCAGCAACCATAGTCCCGCCCCTAACTCCGCCCATCCCGCCCC
TAACTCCGCCCAGTTCCGCCCATTCTCCGCCCCATGGCTGACTAATTTTTTTTATTTATGCAGAGGCCGA
GGCCGCCTCGGCCTCTGAGCTATTCCAGAAGTAGTGAGGAGGCTTTTTTGGAGGCCTAGGCTTTTGCAAA
GATCGATCAAGAGACAGGATGAGGATCGTTTCGCATGATTGAACAAGATGGATTGCACGCAGGTTCTCCG
GCCGCTTGGGTGGAGAGGCTATTCGGCTATGACTGGGCACAACAGACAATCGGCTGCTCTGATGCCGCCG
TGTTCCGGCTGTCAGCGCAGGGGCGCCCGGTTCTTTTTGTCAAGACCGACCTGTCCGGTGCCCTGAATGA
ACTGCAAGACGAGGCAGCGCGGCTATCGTGGCTGGCCACGACGGGCGTTCCTTGCGCAGCTGTGCTCGAC
GTTGTCACTGAAGCGGGAAGGGACTGGCTGCTATTGGGCGAAGTGCCGGGGCAGGATCTCCTGTCATCTC
ACCTTGCTCCTGCCGAGAAAGTATCCATCATGGCTGATGCAATGCGGCGGCTGCATACGCTTGATCCGGC
TACCTGCCCATTCGACCACCAAGCGAAACATCGCATCGAGCGAGCACGTACTCGGATGGAAGCCGGTCTT
GTCGATCAGGATGATCTGGACGAAGAGCATCAGGGGCTCGCGCCAGCCGAACTGTTCGCCAGGCTCAAGG
CGAGCATGCCCGACGGCGAGGATCTCGTCGTGACCCATGGCGATGCCTGCTTGCCGAATATCATGGTGGA
AAATGGCCGCTTTTCTGGATTCATCGACTGTGGCCGGCTGGGTGTGGCGGACCGCTATCAGGACATAGCG
TTGGCTACCCGTGATATTGCTGAAGAGCTTGGCGGCGAATGGGCTGACCGCTTCCTCGTGCTTTACGGTA
TCGCCGCTCCCGATTCGCAGCGCATCGCCTTCTATCGCCTTCTTGACGAGTTCTTCTGAGCGGGACTCTG
GGGTTCGAAATGACCGACCAAGCGACGCCCAACCTGCCATCACGAGATTTCGATTCCACCGCCGCCTTCT
ATGAAAGGTTGGGCTTCGGAATCGTTTTCCGGGACGCCGGCTGGATGATCCTCCAGCGCGGGGATCTCAT
GCTGGAGTTCTTCGCCCACCCTAGGGGGAGGCTAACTGAAACACGGAAGGAGACAATACCGGAAGGAACC
CGCGCTATGACGGCAATAAAAAGACAGAATAAAACGCACGGTGTTGGGTCGTTTGTTCATAAACGCGGGG
TTCGGTCCCAGGGCTGGCACTCTGTCGATACCCCACCGAGACCCCATTGGGGCCAATACGCCCGCGTTTC
TTCCTTTTCCCCACCCCACCCCCCAAGTTCGGGTGAAGGCCCAGGGCTCGCAGCCAACGTCGGGGCGGCA
GGCCCTGCCATAGCCTCAGGTTACTCATATATACTTTAGATTGATTTAAAACTTCATTTTTAATTTAAAA
GGATCTAGGTGAAGATCCTTTTTGATAATCTCATGACCAAAATCCCTTAACGTGAGTTTTCGTTCCACTG
AGCGTCAGACCCCGTAGAAAAGATCAAAGGATCTTCTTGAGATCCTTTTTTTCTGCGCGTAATCTGCTGC
TTGCAAACAAAAAAACCACCGCTACCAGCGGTGGTTTGTTTGCCGGATCAAGAGCTACCAACTCTTTTTC
CGAAGGTAACTGGCTTCAGCAGAGCGCAGATACCAAATACTGTTCTTCTAGTGTAGCCGTAGTTAGGCCA
CCACTTCAAGAACTCTGTAGCACCGCCTACATACCTCGCTCTGCTAATCCTGTTACCAGTGGCTGCTGCC
AGTGGCGATAAGTCGTGTCTTACCGGGTTGGACTCAAGACGATAGTTACCGGATAAGGCGCAGCGGTCGG
GCTGAACGGGGGGTTCGTGCACACAGCCCAGCTTGGAGCGAACGACCTACACCGAACTGAGATACCTACA
GCGTGAGCTATGAGAAAGCGCCACGCTTCCCGAAGGGAGAAAGGCGGACAGGTATCCGGTAAGCGGCAGG
GTCGGAACAGGAGAGCGCACGAGGGAGCTTCCAGGGGGAAACGCCTGGTATCTTTATAGTCCTGTCGGGT
TTCGCCACCTCTGACTTGAGCGTCGATTTTTGTGATGCTCGTCAGGGGGGCGGAGCCTATGGAAAAACGC
CAGCAACGCGGCCTTTTTACGGTTCCTGGCCTTTTGCTGGCCTTTTGCTCACATGTTCTTTCCTGCGTTA
TCCCCTGATTCTGTGGATAACCGTATTACCGCCATGCAT
Features (pLannotate 1.2.2; 15 found; start..end, strand, type, name):
     61..364     +  enhancer       CMV enhancer: human cytomegalovirus immediate early enhancer
    365..568     +  promoter       CMV promoter: human cytomegalovirus (CMV) immediate early promoter
    591..614     +  misc_feature   MCS (fragment): multiple cloning site
    615..1331    +  CDS            EGFP: EGFP is a basic (constitutively fluorescent) green fluorescent protein published in 1996, derived from Aequorea victoria. It is reported to be a rapidly-maturing weak dimer with moderate acid sensitivity.
   1347..1382    +  CDS            Y-FAST (fragment): small protein tag, derived from photoactive yellow protein, that allows in vivo fluorescent labeling by addition of a cell-permeant fluorogen (Plamont et al., 2016)
   1404..1487    +  CDS            large T antigen (fragment): large T antigen from SV40 (simian virus 40)
   1510..1631    +  polyA_signal   SV40 poly(A) signal: SV40 polyadenylation signal
   1665..2093    -  rep_origin     f1 ori (sequence partly withheld): f1 bacteriophage origin of replication; arrow indicates direction of (+) strand synthesis
   2120..2224    +  promoter       AmpR promoter: bla
   2226..2583    +  promoter       SV40 promoter: SV40 enhancer and early promoter
   2618..3412    +  CDS            NeoR/KanR: aminoglycoside phosphotransferase from Tn5; aph(3')-II (or nptII); confers resistance to neomycin, kanamycin, and G418 (Geneticin®)
   3433..3585    +  CDS            ble (fragment): BLE_KLEPN - Experimental evidence at protein level: Swiss-Prot protein existence level 1. Binding protein with a strong affinity to the bleomycin family of antibiotics. Binds to CL990; an antimitotic-antibiotic compound. From Klebsiella pneumoniae.
   3644..3691    +  polyA_signal   HSV TK poly(A) signal: herpes simplex virus thymidine kinase polyadenylation signal (Cole and Stacy, 1985)
   3782..3798    -  polyA_signal   bGH poly(A) signal (fragment): bovine growth hormone polyadenylation signal
   4020..4608    +  rep_origin     ori: high-copy-number ColE1/pMB1/pBR322/pUC origin of replication
