[The description below was written by a language model from this plasmid's Addgene catalogue record and pLannotate feature annotations shown in this document.]
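Description:
pAG1344 EGFP-FIREtag is a mammalian expression plasmid of about 4.7 kb that produces EGFP fused at its C-terminus to FIREtag. The catalogue lists the backbone as pIRES, although the annotated sequence shows no IRES element. Its layout instead resembles a compact CMV-driven EGFP fusion vector. It is propagated in E. coli at high copy from a ColE1/pUC-type origin and also carries an f1 origin for single-stranded DNA production. A single Tn5 NeoR/KanR gene serves both hosts. The bacterial bla (AmpR) promoter drives it for kanamycin selection, and the SV40 enhancer/early promoter drives it for G418 selection of stably transfected mammalian cells. This cassette is terminated by the HSV TK polyadenylation signal.

The expression cassette consists of the human CMV immediate-early enhancer and promoter, a remnant of the multiple cloning site, the EGFP open reading frame, and an SV40 poly(A) signal. Just downstream of EGFP, the annotation software detects a very short segment matching Y-FAST, the fluorogen-binding tag derived from photoactive yellow protein. This segment most likely corresponds to FIREtag, which would make it a small peptide-sized piece of that protein, though the record does not define the tag's boundaries. The short large T antigen, ble and bGH poly(A) fragments are probably backbone remnants or incidental matches.

The associated publication describes a fluorogenic chemically induced dimerization technology for controlling, imaging and sensing protein proximity. In that context, this construct probably provides a green-fluorescent FIREtag-bearing partner for such experiments in transfected mammalian cells. The record does not state the complementary partner or the inducing molecule.
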