Addgene plasmid #205165: pAG1344 EGFP-FIREtag
Purpose: Expresses EGFP-FIREtag in mammalian cells
Depositing lab: Arnaud Gautier. Publication: A fluorogenic chemically induced dimerization technology for controlling, imaging and sensing protein proximity. Bottone S, Joliot O, Cakil ZV, El Hajji L, Rakotoarison LM, Boncompain G, Perez F, Gautier A. Nat Methods. 2023 Aug 28. doi: 10.1038/s41592-023-01988-8. PubMed 37640938.
Backbone
  Vector backbone: pIRES
  Backbone size w/o insert (bp): 4005
  Vector type: Mammalian Expression
  Selectable markers: Neomycin (select with G418)
Growth in bacteria
  Bacterial resistance: Kanamycin, 50 μg/mL
  Growth temperature: 37°C
  Growth strain: DH5alpha
  Copy number: High Copy
Gene/Insert
  Gene/Insert name: EGFP-FIREtag
  Cloning method: Gibson Cloning
  Sequencing primers: 5′ cgcaaatgggcggtaggcgtg
Terms and licenses: Academic/Nonprofit Terms; Industry Terms: Not Available to Industry
How to cite: pAG1344 EGFP-FIREtag was a gift from Arnaud Gautier (Addgene plasmid # 205165 ; http://n2t.net/addgene:205165 ; RRID:Addgene_205165)
